Addgene plasmid #220755: pAV-CAG-Sun1-GFP-WPRE-BC3-pA
Purpose: Expression of Sun1GFP for nuclei isolation and Projection-TAG BC for multiplex projection tracing
Depositing lab: Vijay Samineni. Depositing organization: Washington University in Saint Louis. Publication: Projection-TAGs enable multiplex projection tracing and multi-modal profiling of projection neurons. Yang L, Liu F, Hahm H, Okuda T, Li X, Zhang Y, Kalyanaraman V, Heitmeier MR, Samineni VK. Nat Commun. 2025 Jul 1;16(1):5557. doi: 10.1038/s41467-025-60360-w. PubMed 40593543.
Backbone
  Vector backbone: pAV-CAG-Sun1-GFP-WPRE-pA
  Backbone manufacturer: Samineni Lab (Addgene #220752)
  Vector type: AAV
Growth in bacteria
  Bacterial resistance: Ampicillin, 100 μg/mL
  Growth temperature: 37°C
  Growth strain: NEB Stable
  Copy number: High Copy
Gene/Insert
  Gene/Insert name: Sun1-GFP-WPRE-BC3
  Species: Synthetic
  Promoter: CAG
  Cloning method: Restriction Enzyme; 5′ cloning site NotI (not destroyed); 3′ cloning site HpaI (not destroyed)
Terms and licenses: Academic/Nonprofit Terms; Industry Terms: Not Available to Industry
Depositor comments: Please visit https://doi.org/10.1101/2024.04.24.590975 for bioRxiv preprint.
How to cite: pAV-CAG-Sun1-GFP-WPRE-BC3-pA was a gift from Vijay Samineni (Addgene plasmid # 220755 ; http://n2t.net/addgene:220755 ; RRID:Addgene_220755)
