[The description below was written by a language model from this plasmid's Addgene catalogue record and pLannotate feature annotations shown in this document.]
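Description:
pAV-CAG-Sun1-GFP-WPRE-BC3-pA is an AAV transfer plasmid of about 7.2 kb, derived from the parent vector pAV-CAG-Sun1-GFP-WPRE-pA by inserting a barcode element between retained NotI and HpaI sites. It is maintained in E. coli through a high-copy ColE1/pUC-type origin with ampicillin selection (β-lactamase under its own promoter), and the backbone also carries an f1 phage origin plus short lacZα and lacI remnants. AAV2 inverted terminal repeats, detected only as fragments in the annotation, flank the expression cassette and provide the signals for replication and packaging of the cassette into recombinant AAV particles. The recombination-reduced growth strain listed in the record is consistent with the need to keep these repeats intact.

The payload is driven by the CAG promoter, seen in the feature table as a CMV enhancer fragment followed by chicken β-actin-derived hybrid/chimeric intron segments, giving strong ubiquitous expression in mammalian cells. It expresses a fragment of mouse Sun1, an inner nuclear membrane protein, fused in frame to superfolder GFP, so that fluorescence is anchored at the nuclear envelope and labelled nuclei can be isolated. Downstream lie a WPRE, which boosts transcript stability and expression, and an SV40 polyadenylation signal. The annotation tool does not call the BC3 barcode as a feature. From the construct name, it presumably occupies the unannotated gap between the WPRE and the poly(A) signal, where it would be transcribed in the 3′ untranslated region. According to the record, this Projection-TAG barcode lets neurons be assigned to a projection target in multiplexed tracing experiments, alongside Sun1-GFP-based nuclei isolation for downstream profiling.
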