Features (pLannotate 1.2.2; 17 found; start..end, strand, type, name):
    191..439     +  enhancer       CMV enhancer (fragment): human cytomegalovirus immediate early enhancer
    717..852     +  intron         hybrid intron (fragment): hybrid between chicken β-actin (CBA) and minute virus of mice (MMV) introns (Gray et al., 2011)
    941..1071    +  intron         chimeric intron (fragment): chimera between introns from chicken β-actin and rabbit β-globin
   1182..2795    +  CDS            Sun1 (fragment): SUN1_MOUSE - Also known as Unc84a. Experimental evidence at protein level: Swiss-Prot protein existence level 1. Isoform 5 may be involved in nuclear remodeling during sperm head formation in spermatogenenis. A probable SUN1 isoform 5:SYNE3 LINC complex may tether spermatid nuclei to anterior cytoskeletal structures such as actin filaments present at membraneous junctions of spermatids and Sertoli cells. From Mus musculus (Mouse).
   2796..3509    +  CDS            Superfolder GFP: Superfolder GFP is a basic (constitutively fluorescent) green fluorescent protein published in 2005, derived from Aequorea victoria. It is reported to be a very rapidly-maturing weak dimer.
   3530..4118    +  misc_feature   WPRE: woodchuck hepatitis virus posttranscriptional regulatory element
   4261..4382    -  polyA_signal   SV40 poly(A) signal: SV40 polyadenylation signal
   4405..4473    -  CDS            large T antigen (fragment): large T antigen from SV40 (simian virus 40)
   4544..4606    +  repeat_region  AAV2 ITR (fragment): inverted terminal repeat of adeno-associated virus serotype 2 inverted
   4624..4651    -  repeat_region  AAV2 ITR (fragment): inverted terminal repeat of adeno-associated virus serotype 2 inverted
   4649..4705    -  CDS            lacI (fragment): lac repressor; lacI; The lac repressor binds to the lac operator to inhibit transcription in E. coli. This inhibition can be relieved by adding lactose or isopropyl-β-D-thiogalactopyranoside (IPTG).
   4888..5476    -  rep_origin     ori: high-copy-number ColE1/pMB1/pBR322/pUC origin of replication
   5647..6507    -  CDS            AmpR: β-lactamase; bla; confers resistance to ampicillin, carbenicillin, and related antibiotics
   6508..6612    -  promoter       AmpR promoter: bla
   6665..7093    -  rep_origin     f1 ori (sequence partly withheld): f1 bacteriophage origin of replication; arrow indicates direction of (+) strand synthesis
   7098..3       -  CDS            lacZα (fragment) (across the origin): LacZα fragment of β-galactosidase; lacZ fragment
   7162..130     -  repeat_region  AAV2 ITR (fragment) (across the origin): inverted terminal repeat of adeno-associated virus serotype 2 inverted
>Addgene plasmid #220755 | pAV-CAG-Sun1-GFP-WPRE-BC3-pA | addgene full sequence | sequence record 436182 | Addgene NGS Result
CTGCGCGCTCGCTCGCTCACTGAGGCCGCCCGGGCAAAGCCCGGGCGTCGGGCGACCTTTGGTCGCCCGG
CCTCAGTGAGCGAGCGAGCGCGCAGAGAGGGAGTGGCCAACTCCATCACTAGGGGTTCCTTGTAGTTAAT
GATTAACCCGCCATGCTACTTATCTACGTAGCCATGCTCTAGGAAGAGTACCATTGACGTCAATAATGAC
GTATGTTCCCATAGTAACGCCAATAGGGACTTTCCATTGACGTCAATGGGTGGAGTATTTACGGTAAACT
GCCCACTTGGCAGTACATCAAGTGTATCATATGCCAAGTACGCCCCCTATTGACGTCAATGACGGTAAAT
GGCCCGCCTGGCATTATGCCCAGTACATGACCTTATGGGACTTTCCTACTTGGCAGTACATCTACGTATT
AGTCATCGCTATTACCATGGTCGAGGTGAGCCCCACGTTCTGCTTCACTCTCCCCATCTCCCCCCCCTCC
CCACCCCCAATTTTGTATTTATTTATTTTTTAATTATTTTGTGCAGCGATGGGGGCGGGGGGGGGGGGGG
GGCGCGCCRGGGGGGGGGGGGGGGGGSGRGGGGSGGGGSGGGGSGRGGCGGRGAGGKGCGGCGGCAGCCA
ATCAGAGCGGCGCGCTCCGAAAGTTTCCTTTTATGGCGAGGCGGCGGCGGCGGCGGCCCTATAAAAAGCG
AAGCGCGCGGCGGGCGGGAGTCGCTGCGCGCTGCCTTCGCCCCGTGCCCCGCTCCGCCGCCGCCTCGCGC
CGCCCGCCCCGGCTCTGACTGACCGCGTTACTCCCACAGGTGAGCGGGCGGGACGGCCCTTCTCCTCCGG
GCTGTAATTAGCGCTTGGTTTAATGACGGCTTGTTTCTTTTCTGTGGCTGCGTGAAAGCCTTGAGGGGCT
CCGGGAGGGCCCTTTGTGCGGGGGGAGCGGCTCGGGGCTGTCCGCGGGGGGACGGCTGCCTTCGGGGGGG
ACGGGGCAGGGCGGGGTTCGGCTTCTGGCGTGTGACCGGCGGCTCTAGAGCCTCTGCTAACCATGTTCAT
GCCTTCTTCTTTTTCCTACAGCTCCTGGGCAACGTGCTGGTTATTGTGCTGTCTCATCATTTTGGCAAAG
AATTGGATCCGAATTCACTAGCATGACCTCCAGGGTGTACTCCAGAGACAGGACTCTCAAACCACGGAAG
GCAGCCTCGGGAACCTTCTGGTGGCTAGGGAGCGGCTGGTACCAATTTGTTACTTTGATTTCTTGGCTGA
ATGTCTTTCTTCTTACCAGGTGCCTTCGAAATATTTGCAAGGTTTTTGTCTTGCTCCTCCCACTCCTACT
TTTACTAGGTGCTGGTGTCTCCCTGTGGGGCCAGGGAAACTTCTTCTCACTCCTACCAGTGCTGAACTGG
ACGGCCATGCAGCCAACACAGAGGGTGGACGATTCCAAGGGCATGCATAGACCTGGCCCTCTTCCCCCGA
GCCCACCTCCAAAGGTTGATCACAAGGCTTCCCAGTGGCCTCAGGAGAGTGACATGGGGCAGAAGGTAGC
TTCTTTGAGTGCGCAGTGCCACAACCATGATGAGAGACTTGCAGAGCTGACAGTCCTGCTTCAGAAACTA
CAGATACGGGTAGACCAAGTGGATGACGGCAGGGAAGGGCTGTCACTGTGGGTCAAGAATGTGGTTGGAC
AGCACCTGCAGGAGATGGGCACCATAGAACCACCTGATGCTAAGACTGACTTCATGACTTTCCACCATGA
CCATGAAGTGCGTCTCTCCAACTTGGAAGATGTTCTTAGAAAACTGACAGAAAAATCTGAGGCTATCCAG
AAGGAGCTGGAAGAAACCAAGCTGAAAGCAGGCAGCAGGGATGAAGAGCAGCCCCTCCTTGACCGTGTGC
AGCACCTAGAACTGGAACTGAACCTGTTGAAGTCACAGCTGTCAGACTGGCAGCATCTGAAGACCAGCTG
TGAGCAGGCTGGGGCCCGCATCCAGGAGACTGTGCAGCTCATGTTCTCTGAGGATCAGCAGGGCGGTTCC
CTCGAGTGGCTATTAGAGAAGCTTTCTTCTCGGTTCGTGAGCAAGGATGAGCTGCAGGTGCTCTTACATG
ACCTTGAGCTGAAACTGCTGCAGAATATCACACACCACATCACCGTGACAGGACAGGCCCCGACATCCGA
GGCTATTGTGTCTGCCGTGAATCAGGCAGGGATTTCAGGAATCACAGAAGCGCAAGCACATATCATTGTG
AACAATGCTCTGAAGCTGTACTCCCAAGACAAGACGGGGATGGTGGACTTTGCTCTGGAGTCTGGAGGTG
GCAGCATCCTAAGCACTCGGTGCTCTGAGACCTATGAGACCAAGACGGCACTGCTGAGCCTGTTTGGGGT
CCCACTGTGGTACTTCTCACAGTCACCTCGAGTGGTGATCCAGCCCGACATCTACCCAGGGAATTGCTGG
GCGTTCAAAGGTTCCCAGGGGTACCTGGTGGTGCGGTTGTCCATGAAGATCTACCCAACCACATTCACCA
TGGAACACATTCCAAAGACACTATCACCCACTGGTAACATCTCCAGTGCCCCCAAAGACTTTGCAGTCTA
TGGACTGGAAACGGAGTATCAAGAAGAGGGGCAGCCTCTGGGACGGTTCACCTATGACCAGGAAGGAGAC
TCACTCCAGATGTTCCACACACTGGAAAGACCTGACCAAGCCTTCCAGATAGTAGAGCTCCGGGTCCTGT
CCAACTGGGGCCACCCTGAGTACACTTGCCTCTACCGGTTCCGAGTCCACGGAGAGCCCATCCAGATGAG
CAAAGGAGAAGAACTTTTCACTGGAGTTGTCCCAATTCTTGTTGAATTAGATGGTGATGTTAATGGGCAC
AAATTTTCTGTCCGTGGAGAGGGTGAAGGTGATGCTACAAACGGAAAACTCACCCTTAAATTTATTTGCA
CTACTGGAAAACTACCTGTTCCATGGCCAACACTTGTCACTACTCTGACCTATGGTGTTCAATGCTTTTC
CCGTTATCCGGATCACATGAAACGGCATGACTTTTTCAAGAGTGCCATGCCCGAAGGTTATGTACAGGAA
CGCACTATATCTTTCAAAGATGACGGGACCTACAAGACGCGTGCTGAAGTCAAGTTTGAAGGTGATACCC
TTGTTAATCGTATCGAGTTAAAAGGTATTGATTTTAAAGAAGATGGAAACATTCTCGGACACAAACTCGA
GTACAACTTTAACTCACACAATGTATACATCACGGCAGACAAACAAAAGAATGGAATCAAAGCTAACTTC
AAAATTCGCCACAACGTTGAAGATGGTTCCGTTCAACTAGCAGACCATTATCAACAAAATACTCCAATTG
GCGATGGCCCTGTCCTTTTACCAGACAACCATTACCTGTCGACACAATCTGTCCTTTCGAAAGATCCCAA
CGAAAAGCGTGACCACATGGTCCTTCTTGAGTTTGTAACTGCTGCTGGGATTACACATGGCATGGATGAG
CTCTACAAATAAGGCGCGAGCTTATCGATAATCAACCTCTGGATTACAAAATTTGTGAAAGATTGACTGG
TATTCTTAACTATGTTGCTCCTTTTACGCTATGTGGATACGCTGCTTTAATGCCTTTGTATCATGCTATT
GCTTCCCGTATGGCTTTCATTTTCTCCTCCTTGTATAAATCCTGGTTGCTGTCTCTTTATGAGGAGTTGT
GGCCCGTTGTCAGGCAACGTGGCGTGGTGTGCACTGTGTTTGCTGACGCAACCCCCACTGGTTGGGGCAT
TGCCACCACCTGTCAGCTCCTTTCCGGGACTTTCGCTTTCCCCCTCCCTATTGCCACGGCGGAACTCATC
GCCGCCTGCCTTGCCCGCTGCTGGACAGGGGCTCGGCTGTTGGGCACTGACAATTCCGTGGTGTTGTCGG
GGAAATCATCGTCCTTTCCTTGGCTGCTCGCCTGTGTTGCCACCTGGATTCTGCGCGGGACGTCCTTCTG
CTACGTCCCTTCGGCCCTCAATCCAGCGGACCTTCCTTCCCGCGGCCTGCTGCCGGCTCTGCGGCCTCTT
CCGCGTCTTCGCCTTCGCCCTCAGACGAGTCGGATCTCCCTTTGGGCCGCCTCCCCGCATCGATACCGTC
GACCCGGGCGGCCGCTCGACAAGCTCCACTAGCAGGTCATCATGTTGCACCAGCACCACAACTTCATGTA
GTTGTAGGTGTAGGTCATCGTCATCTAGTACCAGGACCAGAAGATTTCGAGCAGACATGATAAGATACAT
TGATGAGTTTGGACAAACCACAACTAGAATGCAGTGAAAAAAATGCTTTATTTGTGAAATTTGTGATGCT
ATTGCTTTATTTGTAACCATTATAAGCTGCAATAAACAAGTTAACAACAACAATTGCATTCATTTTATGT
TTCAGGTTCAGGGGGAGATGTGGGAGGTTTTTTAAAGCAAGTAAAACCTCTACAAATGTGGTAAAATCGA
TAAGGATCTTCCTAGAGCATGGCTACGTAGATAAGTAGCATGGCGGGTTAATCATTAACTACAAGGAACC
CCTAGTGATGGAGTTGGCCACTCCCTCTCTGCGCGCTCGCTCGCTCACTGAGGCCGCCCGGGCTTTGCCC
GGGCGGCCTCAGTGAGCGAGCGAGCGCGCAGCTGCATTAATGAATCGGCCAACGCGCGGGGAGAGGCGGT
TTGCGTATTGGGCGCTCTTCCGCTTCCTCGCTCACTGACTCGCTGCGCTCGGTCGTTCGGCTGCGGCGAG
CGGTATCAGCTCACTCAAAGGCGGTAATACGGTTATCCACAGAATCAGGGGATAACGCAGGAAAGAACAT
GTGAGCAAAAGGCCAGCAAAAGGCCAGGAACCGTAAAAAGGCCGCGTTGCTGGCGTTTTTCCATAGGCTC
CGCCCCCCTGACGAGCATCACAAAAATCGACGCTCAAGTCAGAGGTGGCGAAACCCGACAGGACTATAAA
GATACCAGGCGTTTCCCCCTGGAAGCTCCCTCGTGCGCTCTCCTGTTCCGACCCTGCCGCTTACCGGATA
CCTGTCCGCCTTTCTCCCTTCGGGAAGCGTGGCGCTTTCTCATAGCTCACGCTGTAGGTATCTCAGTTCG
GTGTAGGTCGTTCGCTCCAAGCTGGGCTGTGTGCACGAACCCCCCGTTCAGCCCGACCGCTGCGCCTTAT
CCGGTAACTATCGTCTTGAGTCCAACCCGGTAAGACACGACTTATCGCCACTGGCAGCAGCCACTGGTAA
CAGGATTAGCAGAGCGAGGTATGTAGGCGGTGCTACAGAGTTCTTGAAGTGGTGGCCTAACTACGGCTAC
ACTAGAAGAACAGTATTTGGTATCTGCGCTCTGCTGAAGCCAGTTACCTTCGGAAAAAGAGTTGGTAGCT
CTTGATCCGGCAAACAAACCACCGCTGGTAGCGGTGGTTTTTTTGTTTGCAAGCAGCAGATTACGCGCAG
AAAAAAAGGATCTCAAGAAGATCCTTTGATCTTTTCTACGGGGTCTGACGCTCAGTGGAACGAAAACTCA
CGTTAAGGGATTTTGGTCATGAGATTATCAAAAAGGATCTTCACCTAGATCCTTTTAAATTAAAAATGAA
GTTTTAAATCAATCTAAAGTATATATGAGTAAACTTGGTCTGACAGTTACCAATGCTTAATCAGTGAGGC
ACCTATCTCAGCGATCTGTCTATTTCGTTCATCCATAGTTGCCTGACTCCCCGTCGTGTAGATAACTACG
ATACGGGAGGGCTTACCATCTGGCCCCAGTGCTGCAATGATACCGCGAGACCCACGCTCACCGGCTCCAG
ATTTATCAGCAATAAACCAGCCAGCCGGAAGGGCCGAGCGCAGAAGTGGTCCTGCAACTTTATCCGCCTC
CATCCAGTCTATTAATTGTTGCCGGGAAGCTAGAGTAAGTAGTTCGCCAGTTAATAGTTTGCGCAACGTT
GTTGCCATTGCTACAGGCATCGTGGTGTCACGCTCGTCGTTTGGTATGGCTTCATTCAGCTCCGGTTCCC
AACGATCAAGGCGAGTTACATGATCCCCCATGTTGTGCAAAAAAGCGGTTAGCTCCTTCGGTCCTCCGAT
CGTTGTCAGAAGTAAGTTGGCCGCAGTGTTATCACTCATGGTTATGGCAGCACTGCATAATTCTCTTACT
GTCATGCCATCCGTAAGATGCTTTTCTGTGACTGGTGAGTACTCAACCAAGTCATTCTGAGAATAGTGTA
TGCGGCGACCGAGTTGCTCTTGCCCGGCGTCAATACGGGATAATACCGCGCCACATAGCAGAACTTTAAA
AGTGCTCATCATTGGAAAACGTTCTTCGGGGCGAAAACTCTCAAGGATCTTACCGCTGTTGAGATCCAGT
TCGATGTAACCCACTCGTGCACCCAACTGATCTTCAGCATCTTTTACTTTCACCAGCGTTTCTGGGTGAG
CAAAAACAGGAAGGCAAAATGCCGCAAAAAAGGGAATAAGGGCGACACGGAAATGTTGAATACTCATACT
CTTCCTTTTTCAATATTATTGAAGCATTTATCAGGGTTATTGTCTCATGAGCGGATACATATTTGAATGT
ATTTAGAAAAATAAACAAATAGGGGTTCCGCGCACATTTCCCCGAAAAGTGCCACCTAAATTGTAAGCGT
TAATATTTTGTTAAAATTCGCGTTAAATTTTTGTTAAATCAGCTCATTTTTTAACCAATAGGCCGAAATC
GGCAAAATCCCTTATAAATCAAAAGAATAGACCGAGATAGGGT
[37 nt withheld, positions 6764-6800]
AAAGAACGTGGACTCCAACGTCAAAGG
[49 nt withheld, positions 6828-6876]
T
[91 nt withheld, positions 6878-6968]
G
[124 nt withheld, positions 6970-7093]
CCCATTCGCCATTCAGGCTGCGCAACTGTTGGGAAGGGCGATCGGTGCGGGCCTCTTCGCTATTACGCCA
G
